Addgene plasmid #157949: Lenti ABE7.10-N-AIDmax
Purpose: Lentiviral expression of ABE7.10-N-AIDmax
Depositing lab: Dali Li. Depositing organization: East China Normal University. Publication: Dual base editor catalyzes both cytosine and adenine base conversions in human cells. Zhang X, Zhu B, Chen L, Xie L, Yu W, Wang Y, Li L, Yin S, Yang L, Hu H, Han H, Li Y, Wang L, Chen G, Ma X, Geng H, Huang W, Pang X, Yang Z, Wu Y, Siwko S, Kurita R, Nakamura Y, Yang L, Liu M, Li D. Nat Biotechnol. 2020 Jun 1. pii: 10.1038/s41587-020-0527-y. doi: 10.1038/s41587-020-0527-y. PubMed 32483363.
Backbone
  Vector backbone: Adapted from lentiCRISPRv1
  Vector type: Mammalian Expression, Lentiviral, CRISPR
Growth in bacteria
  Bacterial resistance: Ampicillin, 100 μg/mL
  Growth temperature: 37°C
  Growth strain: NEB Stable
  Copy number: High Copy
Gene/Insert
  Gene/Insert name: Lenti ABE7.10-N-AIDmax
  Species: Synthetic
  Cloning method: Gibson Cloning
  Sequencing primers: 5′ ctgcagacaaatggcagta; 3′ TTAAGAATACCAGTCAATCTTTC
Terms and licenses: Academic/Nonprofit Terms; Industry Terms: Not Available to Industry
How to cite: Lenti ABE7.10-N-AIDmax was a gift from Dali Li (Addgene plasmid # 157949 ; http://n2t.net/addgene:157949 ; RRID:Addgene_157949)
