[The description below was written by a language model from this plasmid's Addgene catalogue record and pLannotate feature annotations shown in this document.]
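Description:
Lenti ABE7.10-N-AIDmax is a 15.8 kb lentiviral mammalian expression plasmid adapted from lentiCRISPRv1, built to deliver a dual-function CRISPR base editor. It is propagated in E. coli on a high-copy ColE1/pUC-type origin with ampicillin selection, and the backbone also carries an f1 origin and an SV40/EM7-driven bleomycin/Zeocin resistance cassette outside the viral region. The transfer-vector architecture is third-generation in style. A CMV enhancer/promoter drives a truncated HIV-1 5' LTR, followed by the Ψ packaging signal with a gag fragment, the RRE for Rev-dependent export of genomic RNA, and the cPPT/CTS. The downstream end has a WPRE, a self-inactivating ΔU3 3' LTR and a bGH polyadenylation signal.

Between the LTRs, an EF-1α core promoter drives a synthetic fusion reading, in order, a fragment of human AICDA (the AID cytidine deaminase), two copies of E. coli-derived TadA adenosine deaminase as in the ABE7.10 design, and Streptococcus pyogenes Cas9 annotated with the D10A mutation in its N-terminal portion, which is consistent with a nickase. A nucleoplasmin bipartite NLS ends the fusion. Placing AID at the N-terminus of the adenine editor is intended to allow both cytosine and adenine conversions at a guide-targeted site. EGFP follows the editor, though the table does not annotate the linking element, so it is unclear whether EGFP is fused or separately released. A mouse PGK promoter then drives puromycin N-acetyltransferase for selecting transduced cells. No U6 promoter or guide RNA scaffold is annotated, so the guide presumably must be supplied separately. The stated use is lentiviral expression of this dual base editor, which the associated study applied in human cells.
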