Features (pLannotate 1.2.2; 38 found; start..end, strand, type, name):
      1..200     +  promoter       CMV promoter: human cytomegalovirus (CMV) immediate early promoter
    218..398     +  LTR            5' LTR (truncated): truncated 5' long terminal repeat (LTR) from HIV-1
    445..570     +  misc_feature   HIV-1 Ψ: packaging signal of human immunodeficiency virus type 1
    554..917     +  CDS            HIV-1 gag (fragment): gag protein from human immunodeficiency virus 1; gag
   1063..1296    +  misc_feature   RRE: The Rev response element (RRE) of HIV-1 allows for Rev-dependent mRNA export from the nucleus to the cytoplasm.
   1673..1773    +  CDS            Rev (fragment): human immunodeficiency virus 1 (HIV-1) Rev protein; rev; enhances nuclear export of unspliced and incompletely spliced viral mRNAs
   1823..1940    +  misc_feature   cPPT/CTS: central polypurine tract and central termination sequence of HIV-1
   2008..2026    +  CDS            small t antigen (fragment): SV40 (simian virus 40) small t antigen
   2052..2263    +  promoter       EF-1α core promoter: core promoter for human elongation factor EF-1α
   2350..2892    +  CDS            AICDA (fragment): AICDA_HUMAN - Also known as AID. Experimental evidence at protein level: Swiss-Prot protein existence level 1. Single-stranded DNA-specific cytidine deaminase. Involved in somatic hypermutation (SHM), gene conversion, and class-switch recombination (CSR) in B-lymphocytes by deaminating C to U during transcription of Ig-variable (V) and Ig-switch (S) region DNA. Required for several crucial steps of B-cell terminal differentiation necessary for efficient antibody responses (PubMed:18722174, PubMed:21385873, PubMed:21518874, PubMed:27716525). May also play a role in the epigenetic regulation of
   2941..3417    +  CDS            tadA: TADA_ECOLI - Also known as yfhC. Experimental evidence at protein level: Swiss-Prot protein existence level 1. Catalyzes the deamination of adenosine to inosine at the wobble position 34 of tRNA(Arg2). Essential for cell viability. From Escherichia coli (strain K12).
   3538..4029    +  CDS            tadA: TADA_ECOLI - Also known as yfhC. Experimental evidence at protein level: Swiss-Prot protein existence level 1. Catalyzes the deamination of adenosine to inosine at the wobble position 34 of tRNA(Arg2). Essential for cell viability. From Escherichia coli (strain K12).
   4129..5730    +  CDS            dCas9(N): N-terminal portion of catalytically inactive Streptococcus pyogenes dCas9 carrying the D10A mutation (Zetsche et al., 2015)
   5731..8229    +  CDS            Cas9(C): C-terminal portion of Streptococcus pyogenes Cas9 (Zetsche et al., 2015)
   8230..8277    +  CDS            nucleoplasmin NLS: bipartite nuclear localization signal from nucleoplasmin
   8356..9072    +  CDS            EGFP: EGFP is a basic (constitutively fluorescent) green fluorescent protein published in 1996, derived from Aequorea victoria. It is reported to be a rapidly-maturing weak dimer with moderate acid sensitivity.
   9108..9607    +  promoter       PGK promoter: mouse phosphoglycerate kinase 1 promoter
   9620..10219   +  CDS            PuroR (fragment): puromycin N-acetyltransferase; pac from Streptomyces; confers resistance to puromycin
  10235..10823   +  misc_feature   WPRE: woodchuck hepatitis virus posttranscriptional regulatory element
  10874..10893   +  misc_feature   cPPT/CTS (fragment): central polypurine tract and central termination sequence of HIV-1
  10895..11128   +  LTR            3' LTR (ΔU3): self-inactivating 3' long terminal repeat (LTR) from HIV-1
  11160..11384   +  polyA_signal   bGH poly(A) signal: bovine growth hormone polyadenylation signal
  11388..11409   +  promoter       SV40 promoter (fragment): SV40 enhancer and early promoter
  11430..11858   +  rep_origin     f1 ori (sequence partly withheld): f1 bacteriophage origin of replication; arrow indicates direction of (+) strand synthesis
  11872..12201   +  promoter       SV40 promoter: SV40 enhancer and early promoter
  12249..12296   +  promoter       EM7 promoter: synthetic bacterial promoter&nbsp
  12315..12689   +  CDS            BleoR: antibiotic-binding protein; Sh ble from Streptoalloteichus hindustanus; confers resistance to bleomycin, phleomycin, and Zeocin™
  12699..12824   +  CDS            ble (fragment): BLE_KLEPN - Experimental evidence at protein level: Swiss-Prot protein existence level 1. Binding protein with a strong affinity to the bleomycin family of antibiotics. Binds to CL990; an antimitotic-antibiotic compound. From Klebsiella pneumoniae.
  12819..12940   +  polyA_signal   SV40 poly(A) signal: SV40 polyadenylation signal
  13011..13033   -  protein_bind   lac operator (fragment): The lac repressor binds to the lac operator to inhibit transcription in E. coli. This inhibition can be relieved by adding lactose or isopropyl-β-D-thiogalactopyranoside (IPTG). lac repressor encoded by lacI
  13037..13067   -  promoter       lac promoter: promoter for the E. coli lac operon
  13082..13103   -  protein_bind   CAP binding site: CAP binding activates transcription in the presence of cAMP. E. coli catabolite activator protein
  13116..13208   -  CDS            lacI (fragment): lac repressor; lacI; The lac repressor binds to the lac operator to inhibit transcription in E. coli. This inhibition can be relieved by adding lactose or isopropyl-β-D-thiogalactopyranoside (IPTG).
  13391..13979   -  rep_origin     ori: high-copy-number ColE1/pMB1/pBR322/pUC origin of replication
  14150..15010   -  CDS            AmpR: β-lactamase; bla; confers resistance to ampicillin, carbenicillin, and related antibiotics
  15011..15115   -  promoter       AmpR promoter: bla
  15174..15226   -  misc_feature   bom (fragment): basis of mobility region from pBR322
  15381..15760   +  enhancer       CMV enhancer: human cytomegalovirus immediate early enhancer
>Addgene plasmid #157949 | Lenti ABE7.10-N-AIDmax | addgene full sequence | sequence record 318794 | Addgene NGS Result
GTGATGCGGTTTTGGCAGTACATCAATGGGCGTGGATAGCGGTTTGACTCACGGGGATTTCCAAGTCTCC
ACCCCATTGACGTCAATGGGAGTTTGTTTTGGCACCAAAATCAACGGGACTTTCCAAAATGTCGTAACAA
CTCCGCCCCATTGACGCAAATGGGCGGTAGGCGTGTACGGTGGGAGGTCTATATAAGCAGCGCGTTTTGC
CTGTACTGGGTCTCTCTGGTTAGACCAGATCTGAGCCTGGGAGCTCTCTGGCTAACTAGGGAACCCACTG
CTTAAGCCTCAATAAAGCTTGCCTTGAGTGCTTCAAGTAGTGTGTGCCCGTCTGTTGTGTGACTCTGGTA
ACTAGAGATCCCTCAGACCCTTTTAGTCAGTGTGGAAAATCTCTAGCAGTGGCGCCCGAACAGGGACTTG
AAAGCGAAAGGGAAACCAGAGGAGCTCTCTCGACGCAGGACTCGGCTTGCTGAAGCGCGCACGGCAAGAG
GCGAGGGGCGGCGACTGGTGAGTACGCCAAAAATTTTGACTAGCGGAGGCTAGAAGGAGAGAGATGGGTG
CGAGAGCGTCAGTATTAAGCGGGGGAGAATTAGATCGCGATGGGAAAAAATTCGGTTAAGGCCAGGGGGA
AAGAAAAAATATAAATTAAAACATATAGTATGGGCAAGCAGGGAGCTAGAACGATTCGCAGTTAATCCTG
GCCTGTTAGAAACATCAGAAGGCTGTAGACAAATACTGGGACAGCTACAACCATCCCTTCAGACAGGATC
AGAAGAACTTAGATCATTATATAATACAGTAGCAACCCTCTATTGTGTGCATCAAAGGATAGAGATAAAA
GACACCAAGGAAGCTTTAGACAAGATAGAGGAAGAGCAAAACAAAAGTAAGACCACCGCACAGCAAGCGG
CCGCTGATCTTCAGACCTGGAGGAGGAGATATGAGGGACAATTGGAGAAGTGAATTATATAAATATAAAG
TAGTAAAAATTGAACCATTAGGAGTAGCACCCACCAAGGCAAAGAGAAGAGTGGTGCAGAGAGAAAAAAG
AGCAGTGGGAATAGGAGCTTTGTTCCTTGGGTTCTTGGGAGCAGCAGGAAGCACTATGGGCGCAGCGTCA
ATGACGCTGACGGTACAGGCCAGACAATTATTGTCTGGTATAGTGCAGCAGCAGAACAATTTGCTGAGGG
CTATTGAGGCGCAACAGCATCTGTTGCAACTCACAGTCTGGGGCATCAAGCAGCTCCAGGCAAGAATCCT
GGCTGTGGAAAGATACCTAAAGGATCAACAGCTCCTGGGGATTTGGGGTTGCTCTGGAAAACTCATTTGC
ACCACTGCTGTGCCTTGGAATGCTAGTTGGAGTAATAAATCTCTGGAACAGATTTGGAATCACACGACCT
GGATGGAGTGGGACAGAGAAATTAACAATTACACAAGCTTAATACACTCCTTAATTGAAGAATCGCAAAA
CCAGCAAGAAAAGAATGAACAAGAATTATTGGAATTAGATAAATGGGCAAGTTTGTGGAATTGGTTTAAC
ATAACAAATTGGCTGTGGTATATAAAATTATTCATAATGATAGTAGGAGGCTTGGTAGGTTTAAGAATAG
TTTTTGCTGTACTTTCTATAGTGAATAGAGTTAGGCAGGGATATTCACCATTATCGTTTCAGACCCACCT
CCCAACCCCGAGGGGACCCGACAGGCCCGAAGGAATAGAAGAAGAAGGTGGAGAGAGAGACAGAGACAGA
TCCATTCGATTAGTGAACGGATCGGCACTGCGTGCGCCAATTCTGCAGACAAATGGCAGTATTCATCCAC
AATTTTAAAAGAAAAGGGGGGATTGGGGGGTACAGTGCAGGGGAAAGAATAGTAGACATAATAGCAACAG
ACATACAAACTAAAGAATTACAAAAACAAATTACAAAAATTCAAAATTTTCGGGTTTATTACAGGGACAG
CAGAGATCCAGTTTGGTTAATTAAGGTACCGAATTCGATATCGCTAGCTAGGTCTTGAAAGGAGTGGGAA
TTGGCTCCGGTGCCCGTCAGTGGGCAGAGCGCACATCGCCCACAGTCCCCGAGAAGTTGGGGGGAGGGGT
CGGCAATTGATCCGGTGCCTAGAGAAGGTGGCGCGGGGTAAACTGGGAAAGTGATGTCGTGTACTGGCTC
CGCCTTTTTCCCGAGGGTGGGGGAGAACCGTATATAAGTGCAGTAGTCGCCGTGAACGTTCTTTTTCGCA
ACGGGTTTGCCGCCAGAACACAGGGGCGCGCCTCTAGAGCGATCGCGCCACCATGAAGAGGACCGCCGAT
GGCTCTGAGTTCGAGAGCCCCAAGAAGAAGCGGAAGGTGGACAGCCTGCTGATGAACCGGAGAAAGTTCC
TGTATCAGTTTAAGAATGTGAGGTGGGCAAAGGGCAGGCGCGAGACCTACCTGTGCTATGTGGTGAAGCG
GAGAGATAGCGCCACATCTTTCAGCCTGGACTTTGGCTACCTGCGGAACAAGAATGGCTGCCACGTGGAG
CTGCTGTTTCTGAGATACATCTCCGACTGGGATCTGGACCCAGGCAGGTGTTATCGCGTGACCTGGTTCA
CATCCTGGTCTCCCTGCTACGATTGTGCCCGGCACGTGGCCGACTTTCTGAGAGGCAACCCTAATCTGTC
TCTGAGGATCTTCACCGCCCGCCTGTATTTTTGCGAGGATAGGAAGGCCGAGCCAGAGGGACTGAGGCGC
CTGCACAGGGCCGGCGTGCAGATCGCCATCATGACATTCAAGGACTACTTTTATTGTTGGAACACCTTCG
TGGAGAATCACGAGCGGACATTTAAGGCCTGGGAGGGACTGCACGAGAACTCCGTGCGGCTGTCTAGACA
GCTGCGGAGAATCCTGCTGCCAAGCGGCGGCTCCCCCAAGAAGAAGCGGAAAGTGGGCAGCTCCGGCTCC
AGCGAGGTGGAGTTCAGCCACGAGTACTGGATGAGACACGCCCTGACCCTGGCTAAGAGAGCTTGGGATG
AGAGAGAGGTGCCCGTGGGAGCTGTTCTGGTTCATAACAACAGGGTGATCGGCGAGGGATGGAACAGACC
TATCGGGAGACACGACCCAACCGCTCATGCTGAAATCATGGCCCTGAGACAAGGAGGGCTGGTGATGCAA
AATTACAGACTGATCGACGCAACCCTGTACGTGACCCTGGAGCCTTGTGTGATGTGCGCAGGAGCAATGA
TCCACTCCAGAATCGGCAGAGTGGTGTTCGGAGCTAGAGATGCCAAAACCGGAGCCGCTGGAAGCCTGAT
GGACGTTCTGCATCACCCCGGAATGAATCACAGAGTGGAGATAACCGAGGGCATTCTGGCCGACGAGTGT
GCTGCTCTGCTGTCTGATTTCTTCAGAATGAGAAGGCAGGAAATCAAGGCCCAGAAAAAGGCCCAAAGCA
GCACCGACAGCGGAGGATCTAGCGGAGGATCAAGCGGAAGCGAGACTCCTGGAACCAGCGAAAGCGCAAC
CCCAGAAAGCAGCGGAGGAAGTAGCGGAGGAAGCTCAGAAGTCGAGTTCAGCCATGAGTATTGGATGAGA
CATGCTCTGACCCTGGCAAAGAGAGCAAGAGACGAGAGAGAGGTCCCAGTGGGAGCAGTTCTGGTGCTGA
ACAACAGAGTGATCGGGGAGGGGTGGAACAGAGCAATCGGACTGCACGACCCTACAGCACACGCAGAAAT
AATGGCACTGAGACAAGGGGGGCTCGTGATGCAAAACTACAGGCTGATCGACGCCACCCTGTACGTCACA
TTTGAGCCCTGTGTGATGTGTGCCGGAGCCATGATTCACAGTAGAATCGGCCGGGTGGTGTTCGGTGTGA
GAAACGCTAAAACAGGCGCCGCCGGAAGCCTGATGGATGTTCTGCATTACCCCGGCATGAATCACCGGGT
GGAGATCACAGAGGGCATCCTGGCTGACGAATGTGCCGCTCTGCTGTGTTACTTCTTCAGAATGCCCCGA
CAAGTGTTCAACGCCCAGAAGAAAGCCCAGTCAAGCACCGACTCTGGCGGATCTAGCGGTGGATCTAGCG
GCTCTGAGACCCCTGGAACATCCGAATCCGCCACTCCAGAGAGCAGCGGAGGCTCTTCTGGAGGATCAGA
CAAGAAGTACAGCATCGGCCTGGCCATCGGCACCAACTCTGTGGGCTGGGCCGTGATCACCGACGAGTAC
AAGGTGCCCAGCAAGAAATTCAAGGTGCTGGGCAACACCGACCGGCACAGCATCAAGAAGAACCTGATCG
GAGCCCTGCTGTTCGACAGCGGCGAAACAGCCGAGGCCACCCGGCTGAAGAGAACCGCCAGAAGAAGATA
CACCAGACGGAAGAACCGGATCTGCTATCTGCAAGAGATCTTCAGCAACGAGATGGCCAAGGTGGACGAC
AGCTTCTTCCACAGACTGGAAGAGTCCTTCCTGGTGGAAGAGGATAAGAAGCACGAGCGGCACCCCATCT
TCGGCAACATCGTGGACGAGGTGGCCTACCACGAGAAGTACCCCACCATCTACCACCTGAGAAAGAAACT
GGTGGACAGCACCGACAAGGCCGACCTGCGGCTGATCTATCTGGCCCTGGCCCACATGATCAAGTTCCGG
GGCCACTTCCTGATCGAGGGCGACCTGAACCCCGACAACAGCGACGTGGACAAGCTGTTCATCCAGCTGG
TGCAGACCTACAACCAGCTGTTCGAGGAAAACCCCATCAACGCCAGCGGCGTGGACGCCAAGGCCATCCT
GTCTGCCAGACTGAGCAAGAGCAGACGGCTGGAAAATCTGATCGCCCAGCTGCCCGGCGAGAAGAAGAAT
GGCCTGTTCGGAAACCTGATTGCCCTGAGCCTGGGCCTGACCCCCAACTTCAAGAGCAACTTCGACCTGG
CCGAGGATGCCAAACTGCAGCTGAGCAAGGACACCTACGACGACGACCTGGACAACCTGCTGGCCCAGAT
CGGCGACCAGTACGCCGACCTGTTTCTGGCCGCCAAGAACCTGTCCGACGCCATCCTGCTGAGCGACATC
CTGAGAGTGAACACCGAGATCACCAAGGCCCCCCTGAGCGCCTCTATGATCAAGAGATACGACGAGCACC
ACCAGGACCTGACCCTGCTGAAAGCTCTCGTGCGGCAGCAGCTGCCTGAGAAGTACAAAGAGATTTTCTT
CGACCAGAGCAAGAACGGCTACGCCGGCTACATTGACGGCGGAGCCAGCCAGGAAGAGTTCTACAAGTTC
ATCAAGCCCATCCTGGAAAAGATGGACGGCACCGAGGAACTGCTCGTGAAGCTGAACAGAGAGGACCTGC
TGCGGAAGCAGCGGACCTTCGACAACGGCAGCATCCCCCACCAGATCCACCTGGGAGAGCTGCACGCCAT
TCTGCGGCGGCAGGAAGATTTTTACCCATTCCTGAAGGACAACCGGGAAAAGATCGAGAAGATCCTGACC
TTCCGCATCCCCTACTACGTGGGCCCTCTGGCCAGGGGAAACAGCAGATTCGCCTGGATGACCAGAAAGA
GCGAGGAAACCATCACCCCCTGGAACTTCGAGGAAGTGGTGGACAAGGGCGCTTCCGCCCAGAGCTTCAT
CGAGCGGATGACCAACTTCGATAAGAACCTGCCCAACGAGAAGGTGCTGCCCAAGCACAGCCTGCTGTAC
GAGTACTTCACCGTGTATAACGAGCTGACCAAAGTGAAATACGTGACCGAGGGAATGAGAAAGCCCGCCT
TCCTGAGCGGCGAGCAGAAAAAGGCCATCGTGGACCTGCTGTTCAAGACCAACCGGAAAGTGACCGTGAA
GCAGCTGAAAGAGGACTACTTCAAGAAAATCGAGTGCTTCGACTCCGTGGAAATCTCCGGCGTGGAAGAT
CGGTTCAACGCCTCCCTGGGCACATACCACGATCTGCTGAAAATTATCAAGGACAAGGACTTCCTGGACA
ATGAGGAAAACGAGGACATTCTGGAAGATATCGTGCTGACCCTGACACTGTTTGAGGACAGAGAGATGAT
CGAGGAACGGCTGAAAACCTATGCCCACCTGTTCGACGACAAAGTGATGAAGCAGCTGAAGCGGCGGAGA
TACACCGGCTGGGGCAGGCTGAGCCGGAAGCTGATCAACGGCATCCGGGACAAGCAGTCCGGCAAGACAA
TCCTGGATTTCCTGAAGTCCGACGGCTTCGCCAACAGAAACTTCATGCAGCTGATCCACGACGACAGCCT
GACCTTTAAAGAGGACATCCAGAAAGCCCAGGTGTCCGGCCAGGGCGATAGCCTGCACGAGCACATTGCC
AATCTGGCCGGCAGCCCCGCCATTAAGAAGGGCATCCTGCAGACAGTGAAGGTGGTGGACGAGCTCGTGA
AAGTGATGGGCCGGCACAAGCCCGAGAACATCGTGATCGAAATGGCCAGAGAGAACCAGACCACCCAGAA
GGGACAGAAGAACAGCCGCGAGAGAATGAAGCGGATCGAAGAGGGCATCAAAGAGCTGGGCAGCCAGATC
CTGAAAGAACACCCCGTGGAAAACACCCAGCTGCAGAACGAGAAGCTGTACCTGTACTACCTGCAGAATG
GGCGGGATATGTACGTGGACCAGGAACTGGACATCAACCGGCTGTCCGACTACGATGTGGACCATATCGT
GCCTCAGAGCTTTCTGAAGGACGACTCCATCGACAACAAGGTGCTGACCAGAAGCGACAAGAACCGGGGC
AAGAGCGACAACGTGCCCTCCGAAGAGGTCGTGAAGAAGATGAAGAACTACTGGCGGCAGCTGCTGAACG
CCAAGCTGATTACCCAGAGAAAGTTCGACAATCTGACCAAGGCCGAGAGAGGCGGCCTGAGCGAACTGGA
TAAGGCCGGCTTCATCAAGAGACAGCTGGTGGAAACCCGGCAGATCACAAAGCACGTGGCACAGATCCTG
GACTCCCGGATGAACACTAAGTACGACGAGAATGACAAGCTGATCCGGGAAGTGAAAGTGATCACCCTGA
AGTCCAAGCTGGTGTCCGATTTCCGGAAGGATTTCCAGTTTTACAAAGTGCGCGAGATCAACAACTACCA
CCACGCCCACGACGCCTACCTGAACGCCGTCGTGGGAACCGCCCTGATCAAAAAGTACCCTAAGCTGGAA
AGCGAGTTCGTGTACGGCGACTACAAGGTGTACGACGTGCGGAAGATGATCGCCAAGAGCGAGCAGGAAA
TCGGCAAGGCTACCGCCAAGTACTTCTTCTACAGCAACATCATGAACTTTTTCAAGACCGAGATTACCCT
GGCCAACGGCGAGATCCGGAAGCGGCCTCTGATCGAGACAAACGGCGAAACCGGGGAGATCGTGTGGGAT
AAGGGCCGGGATTTTGCCACCGTGCGGAAAGTGCTGAGCATGCCCCAAGTGAATATCGTGAAAAAGACCG
AGGTGCAGACAGGCGGCTTCAGCAAAGAGTCTATCCTGCCCAAGAGGAACAGCGATAAGCTGATCGCCAG
AAAGAAGGACTGGGACCCTAAGAAGTACGGCGGCTTCGACAGCCCCACCGTGGCCTATTCTGTGCTGGTG
GTGGCCAAAGTGGAAAAGGGCAAGTCCAAGAAACTGAAGAGTGTGAAAGAGCTGCTGGGGATCACCATCA
TGGAAAGAAGCAGCTTCGAGAAGAATCCCATCGACTTTCTGGAAGCCAAGGGCTACAAAGAAGTGAAAAA
GGACCTGATCATCAAGCTGCCTAAGTACTCCCTGTTCGAGCTGGAAAACGGCCGGAAGAGAATGCTGGCC
TCTGCCGGCGAACTGCAGAAGGGAAACGAACTGGCCCTGCCCTCCAAATATGTGAACTTCCTGTACCTGG
CCAGCCACTATGAGAAGCTGAAGGGCTCCCCCGAGGATAATGAGCAGAAACAGCTGTTTGTGGAACAGCA
CAAGCACTACCTGGACGAGATCATCGAGCAGATCAGCGAGTTCTCCAAGAGAGTGATCCTGGCCGACGCT
AATCTGGACAAAGTGCTGTCCGCCTACAACAAGCACCGGGATAAGCCCATCAGAGAGCAGGCCGAGAATA
TCATCCACCTGTTTACCCTGACCAATCTGGGAGCCCCTGCCGCCTTCAAGTACTTTGACACCACCATCGA
CCGGAAGAGGTACACCAGCACCAAAGAGGTGCTGGACGCCACCCTGATCCACCAGAGCATCACCGGCCTG
TACGAGACACGGATCGACCTGTCTCAGCTGGGAGGCGACAAAAGGCCGGCGGCCACGAAAAAGGCCGGCC
AGGCAAAAAAGAAAAAGGGATCCGGCAGCGGCGCAACAAACTTCTCTCTGCTGAAACAAGCCGGAGATGT
CGAAGAGAATCCTGGACCGCTCGAGATGGTGAGCAAGGGCGAGGAGCTGTTCACCGGGGTGGTGCCCATC
CTGGTCGAGCTGGACGGCGACGTAAACGGCCACAAGTTCAGCGTGTCCGGCGAGGGCGAGGGCGATGCCA
CCTACGGCAAGCTGACCCTGAAGTTCATCTGCACCACCGGCAAGCTGCCCGTGCCCTGGCCCACCCTCGT
GACCACCCTGACCTACGGCGTGCAGTGCTTCAGCCGCTACCCCGACCACATGAAGCAGCACGACTTCTTC
AAGTCCGCCATGCCCGAAGGCTACGTCCAGGAGCGCACCATCTTCTTCAAGGACGACGGCAACTACAAGA
CCCGCGCCGAGGTGAAGTTCGAGGGCGACACCCTGGTGAACCGCATCGAGCTGAAGGGCATCGACTTCAA
GGAGGACGGCAACATCCTGGGGCACAAGCTGGAGTACAACTACAACAGCCACAACGTCTATATCATGGCC
GACAAGCAGAAGAACGGCATCAAGGTGAACTTCAAGATCCGCCACAACATCGAGGACGGCAGCGTGCAGC
TCGCCGACCACTACCAGCAGAACACCCCCATCGGCGACGGCCCCGTGCTGCTGCCCGACAACCACTACCT
GAGCACCCAGTCCGCCCTGAGCAAAGACCCCAACGAGAAGCGCGATCACATGGTCCTGCTGGAGTTCGTG
ACCGCCGCCGGGATCACTCTCGGCATGGACGAGCTGTACAAGTACTCAGATCTGGAGCTCAAGTGAGCTA
GCCTACCGGGTAGGGGAGGCGCTTTTCCCAAGGCAGTCTGGAGCATGCGCTTTAGCAGCCCCGCTGGGCA
CTTGGCGCTACACAAGTGGCCTCTGGCCTCGCACACATTCCACATCCACCGGTAGGCGCCAACCGGCTCC
GTTCTTTGGTGGCCCCTTCGCGCCACCTTCTACTCCTCCCCTAGTCAGGAAGTTCCCCCCCGCCCCGCAG
CTCGCGTCGTGCAGGACGTGACAAATGGAAGTAGCACGTCTCACTAGTCTCGTGCAGATGGACAGCACCG
CTGAGCAATGGAAGCGGGTAGGCCTTTGGGGCAGCGGCCAATAGCAGCTTTGCTCCTTCGCTTTCTGGGC
TCAGAGGCTGGGAAGGGGTGGGTCCGGGGGCGGGCTCAGGGGCGGGCTCAGGGGCGGGGCGGGCGCCCGA
AGGTCCTCCGGAGGCCCGGCATTCTGCACGCTTCAAAAGCGCACGTCTGCCGCGCTGTTCTCCTCTTCCT
CATCTCCGGGCCTTTCGGAATTCGCCACCATGACCGAGTACAAGCCCACGGTGCGCCTCGCCACCCGCGA
CGACGTCCCCAGGGCCGTACGCACCCTCGCCGCCGCGTTCGCCGACTACCCCGCCACGCGCCACACCGTC
GATCCGGACCGCCACATCGAGCGGGTCACCGAGCTGCAAGAACTCTTCCTCACGCGCGTCGGGCTCGACA
TCGGCAAGGTGTGGGTCGCGGACGACGGCGCCGCGGTGGCGGTCTGGACCACGCCGGAGAGCGTCGAAGC
GGGGGCGGTGTTCGCCGAGATCGGCCCGCGCATGGCCGAGTTGAGCGGTTCCCGGCTGGCCGCGCAGCAA
CAGATGGAAGGCCTCCTGGCGCCGCACCGGCCCAAGGAGCCCGCGTGGTTCCTGGCCACCGTCGGAGTCT
CGCCCGACCACCAGGGCAAGGGTCTGGGCAGCGCCGTCGTGCTCCCCGGAGTGGAGGCGGCCGAGCGCGC
CGGGGTGCCCGCCTTCCTGGAGACCTCCGCGCCCCGCAACCTCCCCTTCTACGAGCGGCTCGGCTTCACC
GTCACCGCCGACGTCGAGGTGCCCGAAGGACCGCGCACCTGGTGCATGACCCGCAAGCCCGGTGCCTGAA
CGCGTTAAGTCGACAATCAACCTCTGGATTACAAAATTTGTGAAAGATTGACTGGTATTCTTAACTATGT
TGCTCCTTTTACGCTATGTGGATACGCTGCTTTAATGCCTTTGTATCATGCTATTGCTTCCCGTATGGCT
TTCATTTTCTCCTCCTTGTATAAATCCTGGTTGCTGTCTCTTTATGAGGAGTTGTGGCCCGTTGTCAGGC
AACGTGGCGTGGTGTGCACTGTGTTTGCTGACGCAACCCCCACTGGTTGGGGCATTGCCACCACCTGTCA
GCTCCTTTCCGGGACTTTCGCTTTCCCCCTCCCTATTGCCACGGCGGAACTCATCGCCGCCTGCCTTGCC
CGCTGCTGGACAGGGGCTCGGCTGTTGGGCACTGACAATTCCGTGGTGTTGTCGGGGAAATCATCGTCCT
TTCCTTGGCTGCTCGCCTGTGTTGCCACCTGGATTCTGCGCGGGACGTCCTTCTGCTACGTCCCTTCGGC
CCTCAATCCAGCGGACCTTCCTTCCCGCGGCCTGCTGCCGGCTCTGCGGCCTCTTCCGCGTCTTCGCCTT
CGCCCTCAGACGAGTCGGATCTCCCTTTGGGCCGCCTCCCCGCGTCGACTTTAAGACCAATGACTTACAA
GGCAGCTGTAGATCTTAGCCACTTTTTAAAAGAAAAGGGGGGACTGGAAGGGCTAATTCACTCCCAACGA
AGACAAGATCTGCTTTTTGCTTGTACTGGGTCTCTCTGGTTAGACCAGATCTGAGCCTGGGAGCTCTCTG
GCTAACTAGGGAACCCACTGCTTAAGCCTCAATAAAGCTTGCCTTGAGTGCTTCAAGTAGTGTGTGCCCG
TCTGTTGTGTGACTCTGGTAACTAGAGATCCCTCAGACCCTTTTAGTCAGTGTGGAAAATCTCTAGCAGG
GCCCGTTTAAACCCGCTGATCAGCCTCGACTGTGCCTTCTAGTTGCCAGCCATCTGTTGTTTGCCCCTCC
CCCGTGCCTTCCTTGACCCTGGAAGGTGCCACTCCCACTGTCCTTTCCTAATAAAATGAGGAAATTGCAT
CGCATTGTCTGAGTAGGTGTCATTCTATTCTGGGGGGTGGGGTGGGGCAGGACAGCAAGGGGGAGGATTG
GGAAGACAATAGCAGGCATGCTGGGGATGCGGTGGGCTCTATGGCTTCTGAGGCGGAAAGAACCAGCTGG
GGCTCTAGGGGGTATCCCC
[124 nt withheld, positions 11430-11553]
C
[91 nt withheld, positions 11555-11645]
A
[49 nt withheld, positions 11647-11695]
CCTTTGACGTTGGAGTCCACGTTCTTT
[37 nt withheld, positions 11723-11759]
ACCCTATCTCGGTCTATTCTTTTGATTTATAAGGGATTTTGCCGATTTCGGCCTATTGGTTAAAAAATGA
GCTGATTTAACAAAAATTTAACGCGAATTAATTCTGTGGAATGTGTGTCAGTTAGGGTGTGGAAAGTCCC
CAGGCTCCCCAGCAGGCAGAAGTATGCAAAGCATGCATCTCAATTAGTCAGCAACCAGGTGTGGAAAGTC
CCCAGGCTCCCCAGCAGGCAGAAGTATGCAAAGCATGCATCTCAATTAGTCAGCAACCATAGTCCCGCCC
CTAACTCCGCCCATCCCGCCCCTAACTCCGCCCAGTTCCGCCCATTCTCCGCCCCATGGCTGACTAATTT
TTTTTATTTATGCAGAGGCCGAGGCCGCCTCTGCCTCTGAGCTATTCCAGAAGTAGTGAGGAGGCTTTTT
TGGAGGCCTAGGCTTTTGCAAAAAGCTCCCGGGAGCTTGTATATCCATTTTCGGATCTGATCAGCACGTG
TTGACAATTAATCATCGGCATAGTATATCGGCATAGTATAATACGACAAGGTGAGGAACTAAACCATGGC
CAAGTTGACCAGTGCCGTTCCGGTGCTCACCGCGCGCGACGTCGCCGGAGCGGTCGAGTTCTGGACCGAC
CGGCTCGGGTTCTCCCGGGACTTCGTGGAGGACGACTTCGCCGGTGTGGTCCGGGACGACGTGACCCTGT
TCATCAGCGCGGTCCAGGACCAGGTGGTGCCGGACAACACCCTGGCCTGGGTGTGGGTGCGCGGCCTGGA
CGAGCTGTACGCCGAGTGGTCGGAGGTCGTGTCCACGAACTTCCGGGACGCCTCCGGGCCGGCCATGACC
GAGATCGGCGAGCAGCCGTGGGGGCGGGAGTTCGCCCTGCGCGACCCGGCCGGCAACTGCGTGCACTTCG
TGGCCGAGGAGCAGGACTGACACGTGCTACGAGATTTCGATTCCACCGCCGCCTTCTATGAAAGGTTGGG
CTTCGGAATCGTTTTCCGGGACGCCGGCTGGATGATCCTCCAGCGCGGGGATCTCATGCTGGAGTTCTTC
GCCCACCCCAACTTGTTTATTGCAGCTTATAATGGTTACAAATAAAGCAATAGCATCACAAATTTCACAA
ATAAAGCATTTTTTTCACTGCATTCTAGTTGTGGTTTGTCCAAACTCATCAATGTATCTTATCATGTCTG
TATACCGTCGACCTCTAGCTAGAGCTTGGCGTAATCATGGTCATAGCTGTTTCCTGTGTGAAATTGTTAT
CCGCTCACAATTCCACACAACATACGAGCCGGAAGCATAAAGTGTAAAGCCTGGGGTGCCTAATGAGTGA
GCTAACTCACATTAATTGCGTTGCGCTCACTGCCCGCTTTCCAGTCGGGAAACCTGTCGTGCCAGCTGCA
TTAATGAATCGGCCAACGCGCGGGGAGAGGCGGTTTGCGTATTGGGCGCTCTTCCGCTTCCTCGCTCACT
GACTCGCTGCGCTCGGTCGTTCGGCTGCGGCGAGCGGTATCAGCTCACTCAAAGGCGGTAATACGGTTAT
CCACAGAATCAGGGGATAACGCAGGAAAGAACATGTGAGCAAAAGGCCAGCAAAAGGCCAGGAACCGTAA
AAAGGCCGCGTTGCTGGCGTTTTTCCATAGGCTCCGCCCCCCTGACGAGCATCACAAAAATCGACGCTCA
AGTCAGAGGTGGCGAAACCCGACAGGACTATAAAGATACCAGGCGTTTCCCCCTGGAAGCTCCCTCGTGC
GCTCTCCTGTTCCGACCCTGCCGCTTACCGGATACCTGTCCGCCTTTCTCCCTTCGGGAAGCGTGGCGCT
TTCTCATAGCTCACGCTGTAGGTATCTCAGTTCGGTGTAGGTCGTTCGCTCCAAGCTGGGCTGTGTGCAC
GAACCCCCCGTTCAGCCCGACCGCTGCGCCTTATCCGGTAACTATCGTCTTGAGTCCAACCCGGTAAGAC
ACGACTTATCGCCACTGGCAGCAGCCACTGGTAACAGGATTAGCAGAGCGAGGTATGTAGGCGGTGCTAC
AGAGTTCTTGAAGTGGTGGCCTAACTACGGCTACACTAGAAGAACAGTATTTGGTATCTGCGCTCTGCTG
AAGCCAGTTACCTTCGGAAAAAGAGTTGGTAGCTCTTGATCCGGCAAACAAACCACCGCTGGTAGCGGTG
GTTTTTTTGTTTGCAAGCAGCAGATTACGCGCAGAAAAAAAGGATCTCAAGAAGATCCTTTGATCTTTTC
TACGGGGTCTGACGCTCAGTGGAACGAAAACTCACGTTAAGGGATTTTGGTCATGAGATTATCAAAAAGG
ATCTTCACCTAGATCCTTTTAAATTAAAAATGAAGTTTTAAATCAATCTAAAGTATATATGAGTAAACTT
GGTCTGACAGTTACCAATGCTTAATCAGTGAGGCACCTATCTCAGCGATCTGTCTATTTCGTTCATCCAT
AGTTGCCTGACTCCCCGTCGTGTAGATAACTACGATACGGGAGGGCTTACCATCTGGCCCCAGTGCTGCA
ATGATACCGCGAGACCCACGCTCACCGGCTCCAGATTTATCAGCAATAAACCAGCCAGCCGGAAGGGCCG
AGCGCAGAAGTGGTCCTGCAACTTTATCCGCCTCCATCCAGTCTATTAATTGTTGCCGGGAAGCTAGAGT
AAGTAGTTCGCCAGTTAATAGTTTGCGCAACGTTGTTGCCATTGCTACAGGCATCGTGGTGTCACGCTCG
TCGTTTGGTATGGCTTCATTCAGCTCCGGTTCCCAACGATCAAGGCGAGTTACATGATCCCCCATGTTGT
GCAAAAAAGCGGTTAGCTCCTTCGGTCCTCCGATCGTTGTCAGAAGTAAGTTGGCCGCAGTGTTATCACT
CATGGTTATGGCAGCACTGCATAATTCTCTTACTGTCATGCCATCCGTAAGATGCTTTTCTGTGACTGGT
GAGTACTCAACCAAGTCATTCTGAGAATAGTGTATGCGGCGACCGAGTTGCTCTTGCCCGGCGTCAATAC
GGGATAATACCGCGCCACATAGCAGAACTTTAAAAGTGCTCATCATTGGAAAACGTTCTTCGGGGCGAAA
ACTCTCAAGGATCTTACCGCTGTTGAGATCCAGTTCGATGTAACCCACTCGTGCACCCAACTGATCTTCA
GCATCTTTTACTTTCACCAGCGTTTCTGGGTGAGCAAAAACAGGAAGGCAAAATGCCGCAAAAAAGGGAA
TAAGGGCGACACGGAAATGTTGAATACTCATACTCTTCCTTTTTCAATATTATTGAAGCATTTATCAGGG
TTATTGTCTCATGAGCGGATACATATTTGAATGTATTTAGAAAAATAAACAAATAGGGGTTCCGCGCACA
TTTCCCCGAAAAGTGCCACCTGACGTCGACGGATCGGGAGATCTCCCGATCCCCTATGGTGCACTCTCAG
TACAATCTGCTCTGATGCCGCATAGTTAAGCCAGTATCTGCTCCCTGCTTGTGTGTTGGAGGTCGCTGAG
TAGTGCGCGAGCAAAATTTAAGCTACAACAAGGCAAGGCTTGACCGACAATTGCATGAAGAATCTGCTTA
GGGTTAGGCGTTTTGCGCTGCTTCGCGATGTACGGGCCAGATATACGCGTTGACATTGATTATTGACTAG
TTATTAATAGTAATCAATTACGGGGTCATTAGTTCATAGCCCATATATGGAGTTCCGCGTTACATAACTT
ACGGTAAATGGCCCGCCTGGCTGACCGCCCAACGACCCCCGCCCATTGACGTCAATAATGACGTATGTTC
CCATAGTAACGCCAATAGGGACTTTCCATTGACGTCAATGGGTGGAGTATTTACGGTAAACTGCCCACTT
GGCAGTACATCAAGTGTATCATATGCCAAGTACGCCCCCTATTGACGTCAATGACGGTAAATGGCCCGCC
TGGCATTATGCCCAGTACATGACCTTATGGGACTTTCCTACTTGGCAGTACATCTACGTATTAGTCATCG
CTATTACCATG
